Addgene plasmid #201695: pMaSat-miRFP670 pc3944
Purpose: Expresses of miRFP-tagged MaSat in mammalian cells
Depositing lab: Cristina Cardoso. Depositing organization: Technische Universitaet Darmstadt. Publication: Isoform-specific and ubiquitination dependent recruitment of Tet1 to replicating heterochromatin modulates methylcytosine oxidation. Arroyo M, Hastert FD, Zhadan A, Schelter F, Zimbelmann S, Rausch C, Ludwig AK, Carell T, Cardoso MC. Nat Commun. 2022 Sep 2;13(1):5173. doi: 10.1038/s41467-022-32799-8. PubMed 36056023.
Backbone
  Vector backbone: pmiRFP670-N1 (pc3379)
  Total vector size (bp): 5456
  Modifications to backbone: To create a miRFP-tagged MaSat (pc3944), pmiRFP670-N1 (pc3379) was used and MaSat-GFP (pc1803) was cut with SacI and AgeI and fused with miRFP670.
  Vector type: Mammalian Expression
Growth in bacteria
  Bacterial resistance: Kanamycin, 50 μg/mL
  Growth temperature: 37°C
  Growth strain: DH5alpha
  Copy number: Unknown
Gene/Insert
  Gene/Insert name: MaSat Synthetic construct zinc finger (alt names: Major Satellites Synthetic construct zinc finger; zinc finger)
  Species: Synthetic
  Promoter: CMV
  Tag / fusion protein: miRFP670 (C terminal on backbone)
  Cloning method: Restriction Enzyme; 5′ cloning site SacI (unknown if destroyed); 3′ cloning site AgeI (unknown if destroyed)
  Sequencing primers: 5′ ATCCACCGGTCGCCACCATGGTA; 3′ AAATGTACAGGCTCTCAAGCGCGGTGAT
Terms and licenses: Academic/Nonprofit Terms; Industry Terms: Not Available to Industry
How to cite: pMaSat-miRFP670 pc3944 was a gift from Cristina Cardoso (Addgene plasmid # 201695 ; http://n2t.net/addgene:201695 ; RRID:Addgene_201695)
