[The description below was written by a language model from this plasmid's Addgene catalogue record and pLannotate feature annotations shown in this document.]
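Description:
pMaSat-miRFP670 pc3944 is a mammalian expression plasmid of about 5.5 kb built on the pmiRFP670-N1 backbone, an N1-type vector in which an insert is placed upstream of, and fused in frame to, a fluorescent protein. It is propagated in E. coli through a high-copy ColE1/pUC-type origin and selected with kanamycin. The single NeoR/KanR gene (Tn5 aminoglycoside phosphotransferase) is preceded by both a bacterial bla-type promoter and the SV40 enhancer/early promoter and followed by the HSV TK polyadenylation signal, so the same marker can also provide G418 selection in mammalian cells. An f1 origin is present as well. Short annotated fragments of ble, the bGH poly(A) signal and SV40 large T antigen appear to be backbone remnants or partial homology matches rather than functional units.

The payload is a synthetic zinc finger protein designed to bind major satellite DNA (MaSat). According to the record, it was transferred as a SacI–AgeI fragment from an earlier MaSat-GFP plasmid and fused at its C terminus to miRFP670, a monomeric near-infrared fluorescent protein derived from a bacterial phytochrome. Expression is driven by the CMV immediate early enhancer and promoter and terminated by the SV40 poly(A) signal. The annotation tool recognises the zinc finger region only through a short match to human ZNF22, consistent with an engineered zinc finger array. It also detects a partial FLAG-like sequence and a T7 promoter upstream, neither of which is listed as a tag or functional element in the catalogue fields. The construct serves to express a far-red fluorescent MaSat-binding protein in mammalian cells, and the associated publication concerns protein recruitment to replicating heterochromatin.
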