Features (pLannotate 1.2.2; 18 found; start..end, strand, type, name):
      1..589     +  rep_origin     ori: high-copy-number ColE1/pMB1/pBR322/pUC origin of replication
    764..1067    +  enhancer       CMV enhancer: human cytomegalovirus immediate early enhancer
   1068..1271    +  promoter       CMV promoter: human cytomegalovirus (CMV) immediate early promoter
   1294..1324    +  misc_feature   MCS (fragment): multiple cloning site
   1368..1386    +  promoter       T7 promoter: promoter for bacteriophage T7 RNA polymerase
   1412..1432    +  CDS            3xFLAG (fragment): three tandem FLAG® epitope tags
   1538..1615    +  CDS            ZNF22 (fragment): ZNF22_HUMAN - Also known as KOX15, KROX26. Experimental evidence at protein level: Swiss-Prot protein existence level 1. Binds DNA through the consensus sequence 5'-CAATG-3'. May be involved in transcriptional regulation and may play a role in tooth formation (By similarity). From Homo sapiens (Human).
   1850..1870    -  misc_feature   MCS (fragment): pUC18/19 multiple cloning site
   1880..2827    +  CDS            ORF frame 1: bright monomeric near-infrared fluorescent protein engineered from a bacterial phytochrome, with an emission maximum of 670 nm (Shcherbakova et al., 2016)
   2843..2926    +  CDS            large T antigen (fragment): large T antigen from SV40 (simian virus 40)
   2949..3070    +  polyA_signal   SV40 poly(A) signal: SV40 polyadenylation signal
   3104..3532    -  rep_origin     f1 ori (sequence partly withheld): f1 bacteriophage origin of replication; arrow indicates direction of (+) strand synthesis
   3559..3663    +  promoter       AmpR promoter: bla
   3665..4022    +  promoter       SV40 promoter: SV40 enhancer and early promoter
   4057..4851    +  CDS            NeoR/KanR: aminoglycoside phosphotransferase from Tn5; aph(3')-II (or nptII); confers resistance to neomycin, kanamycin, and G418 (Geneticin®)
   4872..5024    +  CDS            ble (fragment): BLE_KLEPN - Experimental evidence at protein level: Swiss-Prot protein existence level 1. Binding protein with a strong affinity to the bleomycin family of antibiotics. Binds to CL990; an antimitotic-antibiotic compound. From Klebsiella pneumoniae.
   5083..5130    +  polyA_signal   HSV TK poly(A) signal: herpes simplex virus thymidine kinase polyadenylation signal (Cole and Stacy, 1985)
   5221..5237    -  polyA_signal   bGH poly(A) signal (fragment): bovine growth hormone polyadenylation signal
>Addgene plasmid #201695 | pMaSat-miRFP670 pc3944 | addgene full sequence | sequence record 469055 | Addgene Long Read Sequencing Result
TTGAGATCCTTTTTTTCTGCGCGTAATCTGCTGCTTGCAAACAAAAAAACCACCGCTACCAGCGGTGGTT
TGTTTGCCGGATCAAGAGCTACCAACTCTTTTTCCGAAGGTAACTGGCTTCAGCAGAGCGCAGATACCAA
ATACTGTTCTTCTAGTGTAGCCGTAGTTAGGCCACCACTTCAAGAACTCTGTAGCACCGCCTACATACCT
CGCTCTGCTAATCCTGTTACCAGTGGCTGCTGCCAGTGGCGATAAGTCGTGTCTTACCGGGTTGGACTCA
AGACGATAGTTACCGGATAAGGCGCAGCGGTCGGGCTGAACGGGGGGTTCGTGCACACAGCCCAGCTTGG
AGCGAACGACCTACACCGAACTGAGATACCTACAGCGTGAGCTATGAGAAAGCGCCACGCTTCCCGAAGG
GAGAAAGGCGGACAGGTATCCGGTAAGCGGCAGGGTCGGAACAGGAGAGCGCACGAGGGAGCTTCCAGGG
GGAAACGCCTGGTATCTTTATAGTCCTGTCGGGTTTCGCCACCTCTGACTTGAGCGTCGATTTTTGTGAT
GCTCGTCAGGGGGGCGGAGCCTATGGAAAAACGCCAGCAACGCGGCCTTTTTACGGTTCCTGGCCTTTTG
CTGGCCTTTTGCTCACATGTTCTTTCCTGCGTTATCCCCTGATTCTGTGGATAACCGTATTACCGCCATG
CATTAGTTATTAATAGTAATCAATTACGGGGTCATTAGTTCATAGCCCATATATGGAGTTCCGCGTTACA
TAACTTACGGTAAATGGCCCGCCTGGCTGACCGCCCAACGACCCCCGCCCATTGACGTCAATAATGACGT
ATGTTCCCATAGTAACGCCAATAGGGACTTTCCATTGACGTCAATGGGTGGAGTATTTACGGTAAACTGC
CCACTTGGCAGTACATCAAGTGTATCATATGCCAAGTACGCCCCCTATTGACGTCAATGACGGTAAATGG
CCCGCCTGGCATTATGCCCAGTACATGACCTTATGGGACTTTCCTACTTGGCAGTACATCTACGTATTAG
TCATCGCTATTACCATGGTGATGCGGTTTTGGCAGTACATCAATGGGCGTGGATAGCGGTTTGACTCACG
GGGATTTCCAAGTCTCCACCCCATTGACGTCAATGGGAGTTTGTTTTGGCACCAAAATCAACGGGACTTT
CCAAAATGTCGTAACAACTCCGCCCCATTGACGCAAATGGGCGGTAGGCGTGTACGGTGGGAGGTCTATA
TAAGCAGAGCTGGTTTAGTGAACCGTCAGATCCGCTAGCGCTACCGGACTCAGATCTCGAGCTCTCTGGC
TAACTAGAGAACCCACTGCTTACTGGCTTATCGAAATTAATACGACTCACTATAGGGAGACCCAAGCTTG
CCATGGCCGACTACAAGGACGACGACGATAAGCGGCCGCTTGAGCCTCCGAAAAAGAAGCGTAAGGTCGA
GCTAGCAGGTACCGGGATCCTGCAGGATATCGATCTCGAGGCCCAGGCGGCCCTCGAACCCACCGGCGAG
AAACCGTACGCTTGCCCTGAATGCGGAAAAAGCTTCTCTCAGTCCAGCAACCTCGTGAGGCATCAGAGGA
CCCATACCGGCGAGAAGCCCTACGCTTGCCCGGAGTGTGGCAAGTCATTCTCCAGGAGCGACAATTTGGT
TAGGCATCAACGCACACATACCGGCGAGAAACCGTACGCGTGCCCTGAATGCGGTAAAAGCTTCTCTGAC
CCAGGTCACCTCGTCCGCCATCAGAGGACCCATACCGGCGAGCTGGGTGGCGGTTCCGGAGAAAAGCCCG
GGAAGAAAACCTCGGGCCAGGCCGGCCAACTAGAGGATCCCCGGGTACCGGTCGCCACCATGGTAGCAGG
TCATGCCTCTGGCAGCCCCGCATTCGGGACCGCCTCTCATTCGAATTGCGAACATGAAGAGATCCACCTC
GCCGGCTCGATCCAGCCGCATGGCGCGCTTCTGGTCGTCAGCGAACATGATCATCGCGTCATCCAGGCCA
GCGCCAACGCCGCGGAATTTCTGAATCTCGGAAGCGTACTCGGCGTTCCGCTCGCCGAGATCGACGGCGA
TCTGTTGATCAAGATCCTGCCGCATCTCGATCCCACCGCCGAAGGCATGCCGGTCGCGGTGCGCTGCCGG
ATCGGCAATCCCTCTACGGAGTACTGCGGTCTGATGCATCGGCCTCCGGAAGGCGGGCTGATCATCGAAC
TCGAACGTGCCGGCCCGTCGATCGATCTGTCAGGCACGCTGGCGCCGGCGCTGGAGCGGATCCGCACGGC
GGGTTCACTGCGCGCGCTGTGCGATGACACCGTGCTGCTGTTTCAGCAGTGCACCGGCTACGACCGGGTG
ATGGTGTATCGTTTCGATGAGCAAGGCCACGGCCTGGTATTCTCCGAGTGCCATGTGCCTGGGCTCGAAT
CCTATTTCGGCAACCGCTATCCGTCGTCGACTGTCCCGCAGATGGCGCGGCAGCTGTACGTGCGGCAGCG
CGTCCGCGTGCTGGTCGACGTCACCTATCAGCCGGTGCCGCTGGAGCCGCGGCTGTCGCCGCTGACCGGG
CGCGATCTCGACATGTCGGGCTGCTTCCTGCGCTCGATGTCGCCGTGCCATCTGCAGTTCCTGAAGGACA
TGGGCGTGCGCGCCACCCTGGCGGTGTCGCTGGTGGTCGGCGGCAAGCTGTGGGGCCTGGTTGTCTGTCA
CCATTATCTGCCGCGCTTCATCCGTTTCGAGCTGCGGGCGATCTGCAAACGGCTCGCCGAAAGGATCGCG
ACGCGGATCACCGCGCTTGAGAGCTAAGCGGCCGCGACTCTAGATCATAATCAGCCATACCACATTTGTA
GAGGTTTTACTTGCTTTAAAAAACCTCCCACACCTCCCCCTGAACCTGAAACATAAAATGAATGCAATTG
TTGTTGTTAACTTGTTTATTGCAGCTTATAATGGTTACAAATAAAGCAATAGCATCACAAATTTCACAAA
TAAAGCATTTTTTTCACTGCATTCTAGTTGTGGTTTGTCCAAACTCATCAATGTATCTTAAGGCGTAAAT
TGTAAGCGTTAATATTTTGTTAAAATTCGCGTTAAATTTTTGTTAAATCAGCTCATTTTTTAACCAATAG
GCCGAAATCGGCAAAATCCCTTATAAATCAAAAGAATAGACCGAGATAGGGT
[37 nt withheld, positions 3203-3239]
AAAGAACGTGGACTCCAACGTCAAAGG
[49 nt withheld, positions 3267-3315]
T
[91 nt withheld, positions 3317-3407]
G
[124 nt withheld, positions 3409-3532]
CAGGTGGCACTTTTCGGGGAAATGTGCGCGGAACCCCTATTTGTTTATTTTTCTAAATACATTCAAATAT
GTATCCGCTCATGAGACAATAACCCTGATAAATGCTTCAATAATATTGAAAAAGGAAGAGTCCTGAGGCG
GAAAGAACCAGCTGTGGAATGTGTGTCAGTTAGGGTGTGGAAAGTCCCCAGGCTCCCCAGCAGGCAGAAG
TATGCAAAGCATGCATCTCAATTAGTCAGCAACCAGGTGTGGAAAGTCCCCAGGCTCCCCAGCAGGCAGA
AGTATGCAAAGCATGCATCTCAATTAGTCAGCAACCATAGTCCCGCCCCTAACTCCGCCCATCCCGCCCC
TAACTCCGCCCAGTTCCGCCCATTCTCCGCCCCATGGCTGACTAATTTTTTTTATTTATGCAGAGGCCGA
GGCCGCCTCGGCCTCTGAGCTATTCCAGAAGTAGTGAGGAGGCTTTTTTGGAGGCCTAGGCTTTTGCAAA
GATCGATCAAGAGACAGGATGAGGATCGTTTCGCATGATTGAACAAGATGGATTGCACGCAGGTTCTCCG
GCCGCTTGGGTGGAGAGGCTATTCGGCTATGACTGGGCACAACAGACAATCGGCTGCTCTGATGCCGCCG
TGTTCCGGCTGTCAGCGCAGGGGCGCCCGGTTCTTTTTGTCAAGACCGACCTGTCCGGTGCCCTGAATGA
ACTGCAAGACGAGGCAGCGCGGCTATCGTGGCTGGCCACGACGGGCGTTCCTTGCGCAGCTGTGCTCGAC
GTTGTCACTGAAGCGGGAAGGGACTGGCTGCTATTGGGCGAAGTGCCGGGGCAGGATCTCCTGTCATCTC
ACCTTGCTCCTGCCGAGAAAGTATCCATCATGGCTGATGCAATGCGGCGGCTGCATACGCTTGATCCGGC
TACCTGCCCATTCGACCACCAAGCGAAACATCGCATCGAGCGAGCACGTACTCGGATGGAAGCCGGTCTT
GTCGATCAGGATGATCTGGACGAAGAGCATCAGGGGCTCGCGCCAGCCGAACTGTTCGCCAGGCTCAAGG
CGAGCATGCCCGACGGCGAGGATCTCGTCGTGACCCATGGCGATGCCTGCTTGCCGAATATCATGGTGGA
AAATGGCCGCTTTTCTGGATTCATCGACTGTGGCCGGCTGGGTGTGGCGGACCGCTATCAGGACATAGCG
TTGGCTACCCGTGATATTGCTGAAGAGCTTGGCGGCGAATGGGCTGACCGCTTCCTCGTGCTTTACGGTA
TCGCCGCTCCCGATTCGCAGCGCATCGCCTTCTATCGCCTTCTTGACGAGTTCTTCTGAGCGGGACTCTG
GGGTTCGAAATGACCGACCAAGCGACGCCCAACCTGCCATCACGAGATTTCGATTCCACCGCCGCCTTCT
ATGAAAGGTTGGGCTTCGGAATCGTTTTCCGGGACGCCGGCTGGATGATCCTCCAGCGCGGGGATCTCAT
GCTGGAGTTCTTCGCCCACCCTAGGGGGAGGCTAACTGAAACACGGAAGGAGACAATACCGGAAGGAACC
CGCGCTATGACGGCAATAAAAAGACAGAATAAAACGCACGGTGTTGGGTCGTTTGTTCATAAACGCGGGG
TTCGGTCCCAGGGCTGGCACTCTGTCGATACCCCACCGAGACCCCATTGGGGCCAATACGCCCGCGTTTC
TTCCTTTTCCCCACCCCACCCCCCAAGTTCGGGTGAAGGCCCAGGGCTCGCAGCCAACGTCGGGGCGGCA
GGCCCTGCCATAGCCTCAGGTTACTCATATATACTTTAGATTGATTTAAAACTTCATTTTTAATTTAAAA
GGATCTAGGTGAAGATCCTTTTTGATAATCTCATGACCAAAATCCCTTAACGTGAGTTTTCGTTCCACTG
AGCGTCAGACCCCGTAGAAAAGATCAAAGGATCTTC
